>Addgene plasmid #15435 | pET28a-MED20 | depositor partial sequence | sequence record 8292 | Author sequence
ATGGGAGTGACGTGTGTGTCCCAGATGCCTGTGGCTGAGGGCAAGAGTCTCCAGCAGACAGTGGAGCTCC
TCACCAAGAAACTGGAGATGCTTGGAGCAGAGAAACAAGGGACATTTTGTGTGGACTGTGAGACTTACCA
CACAGCTGCCTCTACCCTGGGCAGCCAAGGCCAGGCTGGGAAGCTGATGTACGTGATGCATAACTCTGAG
TACCCACTGAGCTGCTTTGCCCTCTTTGAGAATGGCCCTTGCCTCATTGCTGACACCAACTTCGATGTGC
TTATGGTGAAGCTCAAGGGCTTCTTCCAGAGTGCCAAGGCCAGCAAGATTGAGACCCGGGGCACTCGCTA
CCAGTATTGTGACTTCCTGGTGAAGGTGGGCACGGTCACAATGGGGCCCAGTGCCCGTGGCATCTCTGTG
GAGGTGGAGTATGGCCCTTGTGTGGTGGCTAGTGACTGCTGGAGCCTCCTGCTTGAGTTCCTACAGAGTT
TTCTAGGGAGCCACGCACCAGGGGCACCCACAGTATTTGGGAACAGACACGATGCGGTTTATGGGCCAGC
AGATACCATGATACAGTACATGGAACTCTTCAACAAGATCCGAAAACAGCAGCAAGTGCCAGTGGCTGGG
ATCCGTTAG
