[The description below was written by a language model from this plasmid's Addgene catalogue record.]
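Description:
pET28a-MED20 is a bacterial expression plasmid built on the commercial pET28a backbone (about 5.4 kb without insert) and carrying the mouse Med20 coding sequence, also known as TRFP or SRB2. The 639 bp insert, recorded without mutations, was placed between the BamHI and XhoI sites of the polylinker, and both sites remain intact, so the fragment can be excised or transferred to other vectors. The plasmid is selected with kanamycin, is listed as low copy, and is maintained in a standard cloning strain, DH5alpha. No feature table accompanies the record, so individual backbone elements are not itemised. The use of T7 and T7 terminator sequencing primers fits the usual pET design, in which the insert lies between a T7 promoter and a T7 terminator. Transcription therefore depends on a host that supplies T7 RNA polymerase, rather than on the cloning strain used for propagation.

The backbone supplies an N-terminal polyhistidine tag fused in frame to MED20, which allows the recombinant protein to be purified by immobilised metal affinity chromatography and detected with anti-His reagents. MED20 is a subunit of Mediator, the multiprotein coactivator complex that links transcriptional regulators to RNA polymerase II. The associated publication concerns the identification of mammalian Mediator subunits resembling yeast Mediator components. The construct is thus suited to producing recombinant His-tagged mouse MED20 in E. coli, for example for biochemical or protein interaction studies of Mediator, although the record does not specify the experiments for which it was used.
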