Addgene plasmid #15435: pET28a-MED20
Depositing lab: Joan Conaway & Ronald Conaway. Depositing organization: Stowers Institute for Medical Research. Publication: Identification of mammalian Mediator subunits with similarities to yeast Mediator subunits Srb5, Srb6, Med11, and Rox3. Sato S, Tomomori-Sato C, Banks CA, Sorokina I, Parmely TJ, Kong SE, Jin J, Cai Y, Lane WS, Brower CS, Conaway RC, Conaway JW. J Biol Chem. 2003 Apr 25. 278(17):15123-7. 10.1074/jbc.C300054200 PubMed 12584197.
Backbone
  Vector backbone: pET28a
  Backbone manufacturer: EMD Biosciences
  Backbone size w/o insert (bp): 5400
  Vector type: Bacterial Expression
Growth in bacteria
  Bacterial resistance: Kanamycin, 50 μg/mL
  Growth temperature: 37°C
  Growth strain: DH5alpha
  Copy number: Low Copy
Gene/Insert
  Gene/Insert name: MED20 (alt names: TRFP; SRB2)
  Species: M. musculus (mouse)
  Insert size (bp): 639
  Mutation: N/A
  GenBank ID: BF165981
  Entrez Gene: Med20 (a.k.a. 1110011O05Rik, 2410115I17Rik, AU018348, Trfp)
  Tag / fusion protein: His (N terminal on backbone)
  Cloning method: Restriction Enzyme; 5′ cloning site BamHI (not destroyed); 3′ cloning site XhoI (not destroyed)
  Sequencing primers: 5′ T7; 3′ T7 terminal
Terms and licenses: Academic/Nonprofit Terms; Industry Terms: Not Available to Industry
How to cite: pET28a-MED20 was a gift from Joan Conaway & Ronald Conaway (Addgene plasmid # 15435 ; http://n2t.net/addgene:15435 ; RRID:Addgene_15435)
